Addgene plasmid #231315: pNDGG010
Purpose: Vector part for BEVA; BEVA2.0 Position 4 attB recombinase site, AmpR. Also includes FRT EF module for L1 GG cloning.
Depositing lab: Barney Geddes. Depositing organization: North Dakota State University. Publication: BEVA2.0: modular assembly of golden gate-compatible vectors with expanded utility for genetic engineering. Geddes BA, Williamson R, Schumacher J, Ardi A, Levin G, Cervenka E, Huang R, diCenzo G. Can J Microbiol. 2025 Jan 1;71:1-13. doi: 10.1139/cjm-2024-0246. PubMed 39919271.
Backbone
  Vector backbone: pTwist Amp High Copy
  Backbone manufacturer: Twist Bioscience
  Vector type: Bacterial Expression
Growth in bacteria
  Bacterial resistance: Ampicillin, 100 μg/mL
  Growth temperature: 37°C
  Growth strain: DH5alpha
  Copy number: High Copy
Gene/Insert
  Gene/Insert name: BEVA2.0 Position 4 attB recombinase site, AmpR. Also includes FRT EF module for L1 GG cloning.
  Species: Synthetic
  Cloning method: Golden Gate
Terms and licenses: Academic/Nonprofit Terms; Industry Terms: Not Available to Industry
How to cite: pNDGG010 was a gift from Barney Geddes (Addgene plasmid # 231315 ; http://n2t.net/addgene:231315 ; RRID:Addgene_231315)
