[The description below was written by a language model from this plasmid's Addgene catalogue record and pLannotate feature annotations shown in this document.]
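Description:
pNDGG010 is a small (about 2.5 kb) synthetic part-donor plasmid from the BEVA2.0 toolkit, a modular Golden Gate system for assembling bacterial vectors from interchangeable modules. It is built in the pTwist Amp High Copy backbone and is propagated in E. coli through a high-copy ColE1/pUC-type origin, with selection by ampicillin resistance from the bla gene under its native promoter. Although catalogued as a bacterial expression vector, it carries no expressed gene of interest. It serves as a storage plasmid from which a vector module is released during Golden Gate assembly.

According to the record, the payload is the BEVA2.0 "Position 4" module, which provides an attB recombinase site, together with an FRT "EF" module intended for level 1 Golden Gate cloning. The feature table shows an intact FRT site, the target of yeast FLP recombinase, which is commonly used to excise or rearrange flanked DNA. It also shows a short match annotated as a fragment of the phage φC31 attP site. The catalogue describes the element as attB, and the automated annotation only partially matches, so the exact identity of the attachment site and its cognate integrase cannot be confirmed from the record. In general, such a site allows integrase-mediated, site-specific insertion of an assembled vector into a matching site.

The remaining annotations are short lacZα fragments, a partial lac operator and a Gateway attB1-like match. These are probably residual or incidental sequences rather than functional units. The record does not describe the Type IIS enzyme sites or overhangs that define the module.
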