Features (pLannotate 1.2.2; 9 found; start..end, strand, type, name):
     30..77      +  protein_bind   FRT: FLP-mediated recombination occurs in the 8-bp core sequence TCTAGAAA (Turan and Bode, 2011). FLP recombinase from the Saccharomyces cerevisiae 2μ plasmid
    121..163     +  CDS            lacZα (fragment): LacZα fragment of β-galactosidase; lacZ fragment
    229..267     +  protein_bind   phage φC31 attP (fragment): attachment site of phage φC31 phage φC31 integrase
    379..394     -  protein_bind   lac operator (fragment): The lac repressor binds to the lac operator to inhibit transcription in E. coli. This inhibition can be relieved by adding lactose or isopropyl-β-D-thiogalactopyranoside (IPTG). lac repressor encoded by lacI
    545..1133    -  rep_origin     ori: high-copy-number ColE1/pMB1/pBR322/pUC origin of replication
   1250..1274    -  protein_bind   attB1: mutant version of attB; recombination site for the Gateway® BP reaction BP Clonase™
   1374..2234    -  CDS            AmpR: β-lactamase; bla; confers resistance to ampicillin, carbenicillin, and related antibiotics
   2235..2339    -  promoter       AmpR promoter: bla
   2426..2469    -  CDS            lacZα (fragment): LacZα fragment of β-galactosidase; lacZ fragment
>Addgene plasmid #231315 | pNDGG010 | addgene full sequence | sequence record 462987 | Addgene NGS Result
AAAGAAGACAATGCCAAAGGTCTCAGCTTGAAGTTCCTATTCCGAAGTTCCTATTCTCTAGAAAGTATAG
GAACTTCAGGGATCCGTCGACCGCTTGAGACCTTTGGGATTGTCTTCTTTAGGCCCGCACCGATCGCCCT
TCCCAACAGTTGCGCAGCCTGAAAGGCAGGCCGGGCCGTGGTGGCCACGGCCTCTAGCACTCTGTGCGTC
TCATTACGAAATGATATCCCCCAACTGGGGTAACCTTTGAGTTCTCTCAGTTGGGGGAATTCCTGTCAGA
CAGATGAGACGCACGAAGTGAGGCTAGGTGGAGGCTCAGTGATGATAAGTCTGCGATGGTGGATGCATGT
GTCATGGTCATAGCTGTTTCCTGTGTGAAATTGTTATCCGCTCAGAGGGCACAATCCTATTCCGCGCTAT
CCGACAATCTCCAAGACATTAGGTGGAGTTCAGTTCGGCGTATGGCATATGTCGCTGGAAAGAACATGTG
AGCAAAAGGCCAGCAAAAGGCCAGGAACCGTAAAAAGGCCGCGTTGCTGGCGTTTTTCCATAGGCTCCGC
CCCCCTGACGAGCATCACAAAAATCGACGCTCAAGTCAGAGGTGGCGAAACCCGACAGGACTATAAAGAT
ACCAGGCGTTTCCCCCTGGAAGCTCCCTCGTGCGCTCTCCTGTTCCGACCCTGCCGCTTACCGGATACCT
GTCCGCCTTTCTCCCTTCGGGAAGCGTGGCGCTTTCTCATAGCTCACGCTGTAGGTATCTCAGTTCGGTG
TAGGTCGTTCGCTCCAAGCTGGGCTGTGTGCACGAACCCCCCGTTCAGCCCGACCGCTGCGCCTTATCCG
GTAACTATCGTCTTGAGTCCAACCCGGTAAGACACGACTTATCGCCACTGGCAGCAGCCACTGGTAACAG
GATTAGCAGAGCGAGGTATGTAGGCGGTGCTACAGAGTTCTTGAAGTGGTGGCCTAACTACGGCTACACT
AGAAGAACAGTATTTGGTATCTGCGCTCTGCTGAAGCCAGTTACCTTCGGAAAAAGAGTTGGTAGCTCTT
GATCCGGCAAACAAACCACCGCTGGTAGCGGTGGTTTTTTTGTTTGCAAGCAGCAGATTACGCGCAGAAA
AAAAGGATCTCAAGAAGATCCTTTGATCTTTTCTACGGGGTCTGACGCTCTATTCAACAAAGCCGCCGTC
CCGTCAAGTCAGCGTAAATGGGTAGGGGGCTTCAAATCGTCCTCGTGATACCAATTCGGAGCCTGCTTTT
TTGTACAAACTTGTTGATAATGGCAATTCAAGGATCTTCACCTAGATCCTTTTAAATTAAAAATGAAGTT
TTAAATCAATCTAAAGTATATATGAGTAAACTTGGTCTGACAGTTACCAATGCTTAATCAGTGAGGCACC
TATCTCAGCGATCTGTCTATTTCGTTCATCCATAGTTGCCTGACTCCCCGTCGTGTAGATAACTACGATA
CGGGAGGGCTTACCATCTGGCCCCAGTGCTGCAATGATACCGCGAGAGCCACGCTCACCGGCTCCAGATT
TATCAGCAATAAACCAGCCAGCCGGAAGGGCCGAGCGCAGAAGTGGTCCTGCAACTTTATCCGCCTCCAT
CCAGTCTATTAATTGTTGCCGGGAAGCTAGAGTAAGTAGTTCGCCAGTTAATAGTTTGCGCAACGTTGTT
GCCATTGCTACAGGCATCGTGGTGTCACGCTCGTCGTTTGGTATGGCTTCATTCAGCTCCGGTTCCCAAC
GATCAAGGCGAGTTACATGATCCCCCATGTTGTGCAAAAAAGCGGTTAGCTCCTTCGGTCCTCCGATCGT
TGTCAGAAGTAAGTTGGCCGCAGTGTTATCACTCATGGTTATGGCAGCACTGCATAATTCTCTTACTGTC
ATGCCATCCGTAAGATGCTTTTCTGTGACTGGTGAGTACTCAACCAAGTCATTCTGAGAATAGTGTATGC
GGCGACCGAGTTGCTCTTGCCCGGCGTCAATACGGGATAATACCGCGCCACATAGCAGAACTTTAAAAGT
GCTCATCATTGGAAAACGTTCTTCGGGGCGAAAACTCTCAAGGATCTTACCGCTGTTGAGATCCAGTTCG
ATGTAACCCACTCGTGCACCCAACTGATCTTCAGCATCTTTTACTTTCACCAGCGTTTCTGGGTGAGCAA
AAACAGGAAGGCAAAATGCCGCAAAAAAGGGAATAAGGGCGACACGGAAATGTTGAATACTCATACTCTT
CCTTTTTCAATATTATTGAAGCATTTATCAGGGTTATTGTCTCATGAGCGGATACATATTTGAATGTATT
TAGAAAAATAAACAAATAGGGGTTCCGCGCACATTTCCCCGAAAAGTGCCAGATACCTGAAACAAAACCC
ATCGTACGGCCAAGGAAGTCTCCAATAACTGTGATCCACCACAAGCGCCAGGGTTTTCCCAGTCACGACG
TTGTAAAACGACGGCCAGTCATGCATAATCCGCACGCATCTGGAATAAGGAAGTGCCATTCCGCCTGACC
T
